Addgene plasmid #191596: E3_pENTR_L3-L2_HD_G1397-DddtoxA-N
Purpose: ptpTALECD vector assembly, Entry clone 3 with attL2 and L3
Depositing lab: Shin-ichi Arimura. Depositing organization: The University of Tokyo. Publication: Targeted base editing in the plastid genome of Arabidopsis thaliana. Nakazato I, Okuno M, Yamamoto H, Tamura Y, Itoh T, Shikanai T, Takanashi H, Tsutsumi N, Arimura SI. Nat Plants. 2021 Jul;7(7):906-913. doi: 10.1038/s41477-021-00954-6. Epub 2021 Jul 1. PubMed 34211131.
Backbone
  Vector backbone: PINII
  Vector type: Other
Growth in bacteria
  Bacterial resistance: Kanamycin, 50 μg/mL
  Growth temperature: 37°C
  Growth strain: DH5alpha
  Copy number: High Copy
Gene/Insert
  Gene/Insert name: C and N termini of platinum TALEN, 1/2 a cytidine deaminase domain of DddA of B. cenocepacia, and a uracil glycosylase inhibitor
  Species: Synthetic
  Cloning method: Ligation Independent Cloning
Terms and licenses: Academic/Nonprofit Terms; Industry Terms: Not Available to Industry
Depositor comments: Multisite Gateway entry vector to express one hand of pTALECD-UGI
How to cite: E3_pENTR_L3-L2_HD_G1397-DddtoxA-N was a gift from Shin-ichi Arimura (Addgene plasmid # 191596 ; http://n2t.net/addgene:191596 ; RRID:Addgene_191596)
