[The description below was written by a language model from this plasmid's Addgene catalogue record and pLannotate feature annotations shown in this document.]
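Description:
E3_pENTR_L3-L2_HD_G1397-DddtoxA-N is a 4.3 kb MultiSite Gateway entry clone, the third-position module used to assemble ptpTALECD vectors for targeted cytidine base editing of the plastid genome in plants such as Arabidopsis thaliana. It is propagated in E. coli on a high-copy ColE1/pUC-type origin with kanamycin selection (KanR, aph(3')-Ia). rrnB T1 and T2 terminators lie upstream of the cassette, as is typical of pENTR-type vectors. The catalogue lists the backbone as "PINII" without further explanation, although the name and annotated features fit a pENTR-style entry plasmid.

The payload lies between attL3 and attL2, which direct its ordered placement next to other entry clones during an LR recombination into a destination vector. The annotated coding segments are a TALE N-terminal region (matched to avrXa10), a TALE C-terminal region (matched to avrBs3), a fragment of the Burkholderia cenocepacia DddA double-stranded DNA cytidine deaminase, and the phage PBS2 uracil glycosylase inhibitor (UGI). The name indicates this is the N-terminal half of the deaminase split at G1397, so it would need the complementary half, carried on a partner TALE arm, to restore activity at the target site. UGI blocks uracil excision and so favours retention of the C-to-T edit.

Between the two TALE termini sits a lacZα/lac promoter segment with pBluescript-derived remnants. This appears to be a placeholder where a custom platinum TALE repeat array would be inserted, though the record does not say so. "HD" in the name may refer to a repeat-variable diresidue, again not explained. No plant promoter or plastid transit peptide is annotated, so these are presumably supplied by other modules in the assembly.
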