Features (pLannotate 1.2.2; 21 found; start..end, strand, type, name):
    139..549     +  CDS            avrXa10 (fragment): AVX10_XANOO - Experimental evidence at protein level: Swiss-Prot protein existence level 1. Avirulence protein. Induces the hypersensitive response (HR)in rice plants carrying the resistance gene Xa10. Activity depends on the presence of the core repeat domains; replacement with repeat domains from other proteins (AvrBs3 of X.euvesicatoria (AC P14727) or AvrXa7 of this organism) does not elicit the HR. Probably acts as a transcription factor in its host plant (rice) to induce plant resistance or disease. From Xanthomonas oryzae pv. oryzae.
    551..569     -  rep_origin     f1 ori (fragment): f1 bacteriophage origin of replication; arrow indicates direction of (+) strand synthesis
    574..729     -  CDS            lacZα (fragment): LacZα fragment of β-galactosidase; lacZ fragment
    737..755     +  promoter       T7 promoter: promoter for bacteriophage T7 RNA polymerase
    764..785     -  misc_feature   MCS (fragment): pBluescript multiple cloning site
    803..821     -  promoter       T3 promoter: promoter for bacteriophage T3 RNA polymerase
    866..882     -  protein_bind   lac operator: The lac repressor binds to the lac operator to inhibit transcription in E. coli. This inhibition can be relieved by adding lactose or isopropyl-β-D-thiogalactopyranoside (IPTG). lac repressor encoded by lacI
    890..920     -  promoter       lac promoter: promoter for the E. coli lac operon
    935..956     -  protein_bind   CAP binding site: CAP binding activates transcription in the presence of cAMP. E. coli catabolite activator protein
   1055..1174    +  CDS            avrBs3 (fragment): AVRB3_XANEU - Experimental evidence at protein level: Swiss-Prot protein existence level 1. Avirulence protein. Acts as a transcription factor in C.annuum plants. In susceptible plants lacking the Bs3 resistance gene induces expression of a number of genes, including genes homologous to a family of auxin-induced genes, alpha-expansin genes, pectate lyase, anthocyanidin glucoside rhamnosyl transferase and at least one transcription factor, UPA20. Their expression leads to plant hypertrophy in mesophyll cells, probably mainly mediated by UPA20 (PubMed:17962565). In resistant plants induces the h
   1175..1510    +  CDS            dddA (fragment): DDDA_BURC1 - Experimental evidence at protein level: Swiss-Prot protein existence level 1. Toxic component of a toxin-immunity protein module, which functions as a cellular contact-dependent growth inhibition (CDI) system. CDI modules allow bacteria to communicate with and inhibit the growth of closely related neighboring bacteria in a contact-dependent fashion. Bacteria that have this module inhibit or kill bacteria without it, giving them a growth advantage. Probably specifically inhibited by cognate immunity protein DddI (Probable). The C-terminal 163 residue fragment has double-stranded DN
   1520..1768    +  CDS            UGI: UNGI_BPPB2 - Experimental evidence at protein level: Swiss-Prot protein existence level 1. This protein binds specifically and reversibly to the host uracil-DNA glycosylase, preventing removal of uracil residues from PBS2 DNA by the host uracil-excision repair system. From Bacillus phage PBS2 (Bacteriophage PBS2).
   1793..1892    -  protein_bind   attL2: mutant version of attL; recombination site for the Gateway® LR reaction LR Clonase™
   1923..1941    -  promoter       T7 promoter: promoter for bacteriophage T7 RNA polymerase
   2075..2884    +  CDS            KanR: aminoglycoside phosphotransferase; aph(3')-Ia; confers resistance to kanamycin in bacteria or G418 (Geneticin®) in eukaryotes
   3031..3619    +  rep_origin     ori: high-copy-number ColE1/pMB1/pBR322/pUC origin of replication
   3802..3894    +  CDS            lacI (fragment): lac repressor; lacI; The lac repressor binds to the lac operator to inhibit transcription in E. coli. This inhibition can be relieved by adding lactose or isopropyl-β-D-thiogalactopyranoside (IPTG).
   3949..3976    -  terminator     rrnB T2 terminator: transcription terminator T2 from the E. coli rrnB gene
   4108..4151    +  terminator     rrnB T1 terminator: Escherichia coli rrnB; transcription terminator T1 from the E. coli rrnB gene
   4198..4234    -  CDS            lacZα (fragment): LacZα fragment of β-galactosidase; lacZ fragment
   4251..79      +  protein_bind   attL3 (across the origin): mutant version of attL; recombination site for the Gateway® LR reaction LR Clonase™
>Addgene plasmid #191596 | E3_pENTR_L3-L2_HD_G1397-DddtoxA-N | addgene full sequence | sequence record 379217 | Addgene NGS Result
TGACTGATAGTGACCTGTTCGTTGCAACAAATTGATGAGCAATGCTTTTTTATAATGCCAACTTTGTATA
ATAAAGTTGATAAGGAGACCGCCGCTGCCAAGTTCGAGAGACAGCACATGGACAGCATCGATATCGCCGA
TCTACGCACGCTCGGCTACAGCCAGCAGCAACAGGAGAAGATCAAACCGAAGGTTCGTTCGACAGTGGCG
CAGCACCACGAGGCACTGGTCGGCCACGGGTTTACACACGCGCACATCGTTGCGTTAAGCCAACACCCGG
CAGCGTTAGGGACCGTCGCTGTCAAGTATCAGGACATGATCGCAGCGTTGCCAGAGGCGACACACGAAGC
GATCGTTGGCGTCGGCAAACAGTGGTCCGGCGCACGCGCTCTGGAGGCCTTGCTCACGGTGGCGGGAGAG
TTGAGAGGTCCACCGTTACAGTTGGACACAGGCCAACTTCTCAAGATTGCAAAACGTGGCGGCGTGACCG
CAGTGGAGGCAGTGCATGCATGGCGCAATGCACTGACGGGTGCCCCGCTCAAGGAGACGGGCGCCGCTAC
AGGGCGCGTCCCATTCGCCATTCAGGCTGCGCAACTGTTGGGAAGGGCGATCGGTGCGGGCCTCTTCGCT
ATTACGCCAGCTGGCGAAAGGGGGATGTGCTGCAAGGCGATTAAGTTGGGTAACGCCAGGGTTTTCCCAG
TCACGACGTTGTAAAACGACGGCCAGTGAGCGCGCGTAATACGACTCACTATAGGGCGAATTGGGTACCG
GGCCCCCCCTCGAGGCCCTCCAGCTTTTGTTCCCTTTAGTGAGGGTTAATTGCGCGCTTGGCGTAATCAT
GGTCATAGCTGTTTCCTGTGTGAAATTGTTATCCGCTCACAATTCCACACAACATACGAGCCGGAAGCAT
AAAGTGTAAAGCCTGGGGTGCCTAATGAGTGAGCTAACTCACATTAATTGCGTTGCGCTCACTGCCCGCT
TTCCACCGGTCGTCTCCACCCCTGAGCAGGTAGTGGCTATTGCATCCCACGACGGGGGCAGACCCGCACT
GGAGTCAATTGTTGCCCAGTTATCTCGCCCTGATCCGGCGTTGGCCGCGTTGACCAACGACCACCTCGTC
GCCTTGGCCTGCCTCGGCGGGCGTCCTGCGCTGGATGCAGTGAAAAAGGGATTGGGGGGGTCTGGATCGT
ATGCTTTAGGACCGTATCAGATCTCAGCTCCACAATTGCCTGCATATAACGGACAAACTGTTGGGACCTT
TTACTACGTTAACGATGCTGGTGGATTGGAGTCCAAAGTGTTCTCTTCTGGTGGCCCAACTCCATATCCC
AATTATGCGAATGCAGGCCATGTTGAAGGTCAATCAGCCCTATTCATGAGAGATAACGGAATAAGTGAAG
GACTGGTGTTTCACAACAATCCAGAAGGTACTTGTGGATTTTGCGTAAACATGACTGAGACACTTCTCCC
AGAAAATGCCAAGATGACAGTTGTACCTCCTGAAGGTTCTGGTGGATCGACAAACCTTTCAGACATTATC
GAGAAAGAGACAGGCAAACAGCTAGTGATTCAAGAGTCCATTCTCATGCTTCCCGAAGAAGTTGAGGAAG
TCATTGGGAATAAGCCGGAAAGTGACATACTCGTTCATACGGCTTACGATGAGAGCACGGATGAGAATGT
CATGTTGCTTACCAGTGATGCACCTGAATACAAACCTTGGGCTTTAGTCATCCAGGACAGCAATGGTGAG
AACAAGATCAAGATGCTGTGATAACTCGAGCGATCCTCTAGAACCCAGCTTTCTTGTACAAAGTTGGCAT
TATAAGAAAGCATTGCTTATCAATTTGTTGCAACGAACAGGTCACTATCAGTCAAAATAAAATCATTATT
TGCCATCCAGCTGCAGGGCGGCCGCGATATCCCCTATAGTGAGTCGTATTACATGGTCATAGCTGTTTCC
TGGCAGCTCTGGCCCGTGTCTCAAAATCTCTGATGTTACATTGCACAAGATAAAAATATATCATCATGAA
CAATAAAACTGTCTGCTTACATAAACAGTAATACAAGGGGTGTTATGAGCCATATTCAACGGGAAACGTC
GAGGCCGCGATTAAATTCCAACATGGATGCTGATTTATATGGGTATAAATGGGCTCGCGATAATGTCGGG
CAATCAGGTGCGACAATCTATCGCTTGTATGGGAAGCCCGATGCGCCAGAGTTGTTTCTGAAACATGGCA
AAGGTAGCGTTGCCAATGATGTTACAGATGAGATGGTCAGACTAAACTGGCTGACGGAATTTATGCCTCT
TCCGACCATCAAGCATTTTATCCGTACTCCTGATGATGCATGGTTACTCACCACTGCGATCCCCGGAAAA
ACAGCATTCCAGGTATTAGAAGAATATCCTGATTCAGGTGAAAATATTGTTGATGCGCTGGCAGTGTTCC
TGCGCCGGTTGCATTCGATTCCTGTTTGTAATTGTCCTTTTAACAGCGATCGCGTATTTCGCCTTGCTCA
GGCGCAATCACGAATGAATAACGGTTTGGTTGATGCGAGTGATTTTGATGACGAGCGTAATGGCTGGCCT
GTTGAACAAGTCTGGAAAGAAATGCATAAACTTTTGCCATTCTCACCGGATTCAGTCGTCACTCATGGTG
ATTTCTCACTTGATAACCTTATTTTTGACGAGGGGAAATTAATAGGTTGTATTGATGTTGGACGAGTCGG
AATCGCAGACCGATACCAGGATCTTGCCATCCTATGGAACTGCCTCGGTGAGTTTTCTCCTTCATTACAG
AAACGGCTTTTTCAAAAATATGGTATTGATAATCCTGATATGAATAAATTGCAGTTTCATTTGATGCTCG
ATGAGTTTTTCTAATCAGAATTGGTTAATTGGTTGTAACACTGGCAGAGCATTACGCTGACTTGACGGGA
CGGCGCAAGCTCATGACCAAAATCCCTTAACGTGAGTTACGCGTCGTTCCACTGAGCGTCAGACCCCGTA
GAAAAGATCAAAGGATCTTCTTGAGATCCTTTTTTTCTGCGCGTAATCTGCTGCTTGCAAACAAAAAAAC
CACCGCTACCAGCGGTGGTTTGTTTGCCGGATCAAGAGCTACCAACTCTTTTTCCGAAGGTAACTGGCTT
CAGCAGAGCGCAGATACCAAATACTGTTCTTCTAGTGTAGCCGTAGTTAGGCCACCACTTCAAGAACTCT
GTAGCACCGCCTACATACCTCGCTCTGCTAATCCTGTTACCAGTGGCTGCTGCCAGTGGCGATAAGTCGT
GTCTTACCGGGTTGGACTCAAGACGATAGTTACCGGATAAGGCGCAGCGGTCGGGCTGAACGGGGGGTTC
GTGCACACAGCCCAGCTTGGAGCGAACGACCTACACCGAACTGAGATACCTACAGCGTGAGCTATGAGAA
AGCGCCACGCTTCCCGAAGGGAGAAAGGCGGACAGGTATCCGGTAAGCGGCAGGGTCGGAACAGGAGAGC
GCACGAGGGAGCTTCCAGGGGGAAACGCCTGGTATCTTTATAGTCCTGTCGGGTTTCGCCACCTCTGACT
TGAGCGTCGATTTTTGTGATGCTCGTCAGGGGGGCGGAGCCTATGGAAAAACGCCAGCAACGCGGCCTTT
TTACGGTTCCTGGCCTTTTGCTGGCCTTTTGCTCACATGTTCTTTCCTGCGTTATCCCCTGATTCTGTGG
ATAACCGTATTACCGCCTTTGAGTGAGCTGATACCGCTCGCCGCAGCCGAACGACCGAGCGCAGCGAGTC
AGTGAGCGAGGAAGCGGAAGAGCGCCCAATACGCAAACCGCCTCTCCCCGCGCGTTGGCCGATTCATTAA
TGCAGCTGGCACGACAGGTTTCCCGACTGGAAAGCGGGCAGTGAGCGCAACGCAATTAATACGCGTACCG
CTAGCCAGGAAGAGTTTGTAGAAACGCAAAAAGGCCATCCGTCAGGATGGCCTTCTGCTTAGTTTGATGC
CTGGCAGTTTATGGCGGGCGTCCTGCCCGCCACCCTCCGGGCCGTTGCTTCACAACGTTCAAATCCGCTC
CCGGCGGATTTGTCCTACTCAGGAGAGCGTTCACCGACAAACAACAGATAAAACGAAAGGCCCAGTCTTC
CGACTGAGCCTTTCGTTTTATTTGATGCCTGGCAGTTCCCTACTCTCGCGTTAACGCTAGCATGGATGTT
TTCCCAGTCACGACGTTGTAAAACGACGGCCAGTCTTAAGCTCGGGCCCCAAATAATGATTTTATTT
